>Addgene plasmid #18629 | T4 Lysozyme T152S WT* | addgene partial sequence | sequence record 24414 | 3primeUP
TANTGGAAAAAGCCCGCTCATTAGGCGGGCTCAGATCTGCTCATGTTTGACAGCTTATCATCGATAAGCT
TCGGCAATAAATTCTTGATATGTTTTCATATGTTTCCTTTAAATATTTTAATTAGTAATTGTCTATTCAA
GTAATTGTGAATATACTATCACAATTCCAAGAGAAAGTAAACAGCTTTATAGATTTTTATACGCGTCCCA
AGTGCCAGTTCTAAAGCTTGTAATGACTCGTTTTGCGCGATTAGGTGTTTGATTATACCATCTACTTTTA
GCTAAGTTAACTGCTGCTTCATCCCAGCGTTTTTGTTGAAGCATACGTAAAGAGTTAGTAAATCCTGCCA
CACCGGTTTCTCCCATTTGGAAAACCATATTAATCAATGCAGCGCGACGAACCGCATCAAGAGAATCATA
AACCGGTTTTAATTTAGCATTTCTCAGAATTCCGCGAACAGCAGCATCAACATCCTGATTAAAGAGTTTT
TCAGCCTCATCTTTTGTAATTACACCATTAGTATTACGCCCAATAGCTTTATCTAATTCAGATTTAGCAG
CATTAAGTGATGGACTTTTTGTAAGCAAATGACCGATGCCAATAGTGTAATAGCCTTCTGTGTCTTTATA
GATTTTAAGTCTAAGACCTTCATCTATACGTAACATTTCAAATATATTCATAATACCTCCTAAGCATCGA
TGGATCCTGTTTCCTGTGTGAAATTGTTATCCGCTCACANTCCAACATTATACGAGCGATGATANTGTCA
CAGGGGAGGGGAGAANCGACCCGTNCCGGGGAATNGTTCCCCCNATCCCCATN
