[The description below was written by a language model from this plasmid's Addgene catalogue record.]
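Description:
T4 Lysozyme T152S WT* is a bacterial expression plasmid built on the pHS1403 backbone (about 5 kb without insert) and carrying a roughly 600 bp insert that encodes lysozyme from bacteriophage T4, the product of phage gene e. It is maintained as a high-copy plasmid in E. coli under ampicillin selection. The record does not name the origin of replication, the promoter driving expression, or any fusion tag, and no annotated feature table is available, so these elements cannot be described beyond what the backbone name implies.

The lysozyme coding region sits between a BamHI site at the 5′ end and a HindIII site at the 3′ end, both of which were preserved during cloning. According to the depositor's notes, the BamHI site lies 27 bp from the start codon and the HindIII site 115 bp from the stop codon, so the fragment includes short flanking untranslated stretches and can be excised or transferred intact. The insert carries the point substitution T152S, replacing threonine 152 with serine, in a background designated WT*. In the T4 lysozyme literature this label conventionally refers to the cysteine-free pseudo-wild-type protein used as a reference background for mutagenesis, although the record itself does not define the term. The alternative name JX20 is also listed for the insert.

The record states no specific purpose. A single-residue variant of this kind in an expression vector is suited to producing recombinant mutant protein in bacteria, for example for comparing the structure, stability or folding of the variant with its parent protein.
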