Addgene plasmid #18629: T4 Lysozyme T152S WT*
Depositing lab: Brian Matthews. Depositing organization: University of Oregon.
Backbone
  Vector backbone: pHS1403
  Backbone size w/o insert (bp): 5000
  Vector type: Bacterial Expression
Growth in bacteria
  Bacterial resistance: Ampicillin, 100 μg/mL
  Growth temperature: 37°C
  Growth strain: DH5alpha
  Copy number: High Copy
Gene/Insert
  Gene/Insert name: T4 Lysozyme (alt name: JX20)
  Species: Bacteriophage T4
  Insert size (bp): 600
  Mutation: T152S WT*
  GenBank ID: NP_049736
  Entrez Gene: e (a.k.a. T4p123)
  Cloning method: Restriction Enzyme; 5′ cloning site BamHI (not destroyed); 3′ cloning site HindIII (not destroyed)
  Sequencing primers: 5′ na; 3′ GGCGTATCACGAGGCCC
Terms and licenses: Academic/Nonprofit Terms; Industry Terms: Not Available to Industry
Depositor comments: The BamHI site is 27 bp from the ATG and the HindIII site is 115 bp from the stop.
How to cite: T4 Lysozyme T152S WT* was a gift from Brian Matthews (Addgene plasmid # 18629 ; http://n2t.net/addgene:18629 ; RRID:Addgene_18629)
